>Addgene plasmid #102891 | PB-tight-DDdCas9VPP300-T2A-GFP-IRES-Neo | addgene full sequence | sequence record 198253 | Addgene NGS Result
TAATGTGAGTTAGCTCACTCATTAGGCACCCCAGGCTTTACACTTTATGCTTCCGGCTCGTATGTTGTGT
GGAATTGTGAGCGGATAACAATTTCACACAGGAAACAGCTATGACCATGATTACGCCAAGCGCGCAATTA
ACCCTCACTAAAGGGAACAAAAGCTGGATTAATTAAGCGGCCGCATACGCGTATACTAGATTAACCCTAG
AAAGATAATCATATTGTGACGTACGTTAAAGATAATCATGCGTAAAATTGACGCATGTGTTTTATCGGTC
TGTATATCGAGGTTTATTTATTAATTTGAATAGATATTAAGTTTTATTATATTTACACTTACATACTAAT
AATAAATTCAACAAACAATTTATTTATGTTTATTTATTTATTAAAAAAAAACAAAAACTCAAAATTTCTT
CTATAAAGTAACAAAACTTTTAACTAGAATTGAGCTGTTCGACCGGCAGGGAGCCGAACCTGCCTTCCTT
TTCGGCCTGGAACTAATCATATGTGGCCTGGAGAAACAGCTAAAGTGCGAAAGCGGCGGGCCGGCCGACG
CCCTTGACGATTTTGACTTAGACATGCTCCCAGCCGATGCCCTTGACGACTTTGACCTTGATATGCTGCC
TGCTGACGCTCTTGACGATTTTGACCTTGACATGCTCCCCGGGTAACTAGAATTGTAAATGCATTCAAAC
GTCGAGTTTACTCCCTATCAGTGATAGAGAACGTATGTCGAGTTTACTCCCTATCAGTGATAGAGAACGA
TGTCGAGTTTACTCCCTATCAGTGATAGAGAACGTATGTCGAGTTTACTCCCTATCAGTGATAGAGAACG
TATGTCGAGTTTACTCCCTATCAGTGATAGAGAACGTATGTCGAGTTTATCCCTATCAGTGATAGAGAAC
GTATGTCGAGTTTACTCCCTATCAGTGATAGAGAACGTATGTCGAGGTAGGCGTGTACGGTGGGAGGCCT
ATATAAGCAGAGCTCGTTTAGTGAACCGTCAGATCGCCTGGAGAAGGATCCGCGGCCGCGCCGGCTCTAG
ATCGCGAACGCGTGAATTGTAAATGCATTCAAACGTCGACGATAAAATAAAAGATTTTATTTAGTCTCCA
GAAAAAGGGGGGAATGAAAGACCCCACCTGTAGGTTTGGCAAGCTAGAGCCTCTGCTAACCATGTTCATG
CCTTCTTCTTTTTCCTACAGCTCCTGGGCAACGTGCTGGTTATTGTGCTGTCTCATCATTTTGGCAAAGA
ATTGGGATCCGCCACCATGATCAGTCTGATTGCGGCGTTAGCGGTAGATTACGTTATCGGCATGGAAAAC
GCCATGCCGTGGAACCTGCCTGCCGATCTCGCCTGGTTTAAACGCAACACCTTAAATAAACCCGTGATTA
TGGGCCGCCATACCTGGGAATCAATCGGTCGTCCGTTGCCAGGACGCAAAAATATTATCCTCAGCAGTCA
ACCGAGTACGGACGATCGCGTAACGTGGGTGAAGTCGGTGGATGAAGCCATCGCGGCGTGTGGTGACGTA
CCAGAAATCATGGTGATTGGCGGCGGTCGCGTTATTGAACAGTTCTTGCCAAAAGCGCAAAAACTGTATC
TGACGCATATCGACGCAGAAGTGGAAGGCGACACCCATTTCCCGGATTACGAGCCGGATGACTGGGAATC
GGTATTCAGCGAATTCCACGATGCTGATGCGCAGAACTCTCACAGCTATTGCTTTGAGATTCTGGAGCGG
CGAGGCTCCGGAACCGGTGCCACCATGTACCCATACGATGTTCCAGATTACGCTTCGCCGAAGAAAAAGC
GCAAGGTCGAAGCGTCCGACAAGAAGTACAGCATCGGCCTGGCCATCGGCACCAACTCTGTGGGCTGGGC
CGTGATCACCGACGAGTACAAGGTGCCCAGCAAGAAATTCAAGGTGCTGGGCAACACCGACCGGCACAGC
ATCAAGAAGAACCTGATCGGAGCCCTGCTGTTCGACAGCGGCGAAACAGCCGAGGCCACCCGGCTGAAGA
GAACCGCCAGAAGAAGATACACCAGACGGAAGAACCGGATCTGCTATCTGCAAGAGATCTTCAGCAACGA
GATGGCCAAGGTGGACGACAGCTTCTTCCACAGACTGGAAGAGTCCTTCCTGGTGGAAGAGGATAAGAAG
CACGAGCGGCACCCCATCTTCGGCAACATCGTGGACGAGGTGGCCTACCACGAGAAGTACCCCACCATCT
ACCACCTGAGAAAGAAACTGGTGGACAGCACCGACAAGGCCGACCTGCGGCTGATCTATCTGGCCCTGGC
CCACATGATCAAGTTCCGGGGCCACTTCCTGATCGAGGGCGACCTGAACCCCGACAACAGCGACGTGGAC
AAGCTGTTCATCCAGCTGGTGCAGACCTACAACCAGCTGTTCGAGGAAAACCCCATCAACGCCAGCGGCG
TGGACGCCAAGGCCATCCTGTCTGCCAGACTGAGCAAGAGCAGACGGCTGGAAAATCTGATCGCCCAGCT
GCCCGGCGAGAAGAAGAATGGCCTGTTCGGCAACCTGATTGCCCTGAGCCTGGGCCTGACCCCCAACTTC
AAGAGCAACTTCGACCTGGCCGAGGATGCCAAACTGCAGCTGAGCAAGGACACCTACGACGACGACCTGG
ACAACCTGCTGGCCCAGATCGGCGACCAGTACGCCGACCTGTTTCTGGCCGCCAAGAACCTGTCCGACGC
CATCCTGCTGAGCGACATCCTGAGAGTGAACACCGAGATCACCAAGGCCCCCCTGAGCGCCTCTATGATC
AAGAGATACGACGAGCACCACCAGGACCTGACCCTGCTGAAAGCTCTCGTGCGGCAGCAGCTGCCTGAGA
AGTACAAAGAGATTTTCTTCGACCAGAGCAAGAACGGCTACGCCGGCTACATTGACGGCGGAGCCAGCCA
GGAAGAGTTCTACAAGTTCATCAAGCCCATCCTGGAAAAGATGGACGGCACCGAGGAACTGCTCGTGAAG
CTGAACAGAGAGGACCTGCTGCGGAAGCAGCGGACCTTCGACAACGGCAGCATCCCCCACCAGATCCACC
TGGGAGAGCTGCACGCCATTCTGCGGCGGCAGGAAGATTTTTACCCATTCCTGAAGGACAACCGGGAAAA
GATCGAGAAGATCCTGACCTTCCGCATCCCCTACTACGTGGGCCCTCTGGCCAGGGGAAACAGCAGATTC
GCCTGGATGACCAGAAAGAGCGAGGAAACCATCACCCCCTGGAACTTCGAGGAAGTGGTGGACAAGGGCG
CTTCCGCCCAGAGCTTCATCGAGCGGATGACCAACTTCGATAAGAACCTGCCCAACGAGAAGGTGCTGCC
CAAGCACAGCCTGCTGTACGAGTACTTCACCGTGTATAACGAGCTGACCAAAGTGAAATACGTGACCGAG
GGAATGAGAAAGCCCGCCTTCCTGAGCGGCGAGCAGAAAAAGGCCATCGTGGACCTGCTGTTCAAGACCA
ACCGGAAAGTGACCGTGAAGCAGCTGAAAGAGGACTACTTCAAGAAAATCGAGTGCTTCGACTCCGTGGA
AATCTCCGGCGTGGAAGATCGGTTCAACGCCTCCCTGGGCACATACCACGATCTGCTGAAAATTATCAAG
GACAAGGACTTCCTGGACAATGAGGAAAACGAGGACATTCTGGAAGATATCGTGCTGACCCTGACACTGT
TTGAGGACAGAGAGATGATCGAGGAACGGCTGAAAACCTATGCCCACCTGTTCGACGACAAAGTGATGAA
GCAGCTGAAGCGGCGGAGATACACCGGCTGGGGCAGGCTGAGCCGGAAGCTGATCAACGGCATCCGGGAC
AAGCAGTCCGGCAAGACAATCCTGGATTTCCTGAAGTCCGACGGCTTCGCCAACAGAAACTTCATGCAGC
TGATCCACGACGACAGCCTGACCTTTAAAGAGGACATCCAGAAAGCCCAGGTGTCCGGCCAGGGCGATAG
CCTGCACGAGCACATTGCCAATCTGGCCGGCAGCCCCGCCATTAAGAAGGGCATCCTGCAGACAGTGAAG
GTGGTGGACGAGCTCGTGAAAGTGATGGGCCGGCACAAGCCCGAGAACATCGTGATCGAAATGGCCAGAG
AGAACCAGACCACCCAGAAGGGACAGAAGAACAGCCGCGAGAGAATGAAGCGGATCGAAGAGGGCATCAA
AGAGCTGGGCAGCCAGATCCTGAAAGAACACCCCGTGGAAAACACCCAGCTGCAGAACGAGAAGCTGTAC
CTGTACTACCTGCAGAATGGGCGGGATATGTACGTGGACCAGGAACTGGACATCAACCGGCTGTCCGACT
ACGATGTCGACGCCATCGTGCCTCAGAGCTTTCTGAAGGACGACTCCATCGACAACAAGGTGCTGACCAG
AAGCGACAAGAACCGGGGCAAGAGCGACAACGTGCCCTCCGAAGAGGTCGTGAAGAAGATGAAGAACTAC
TGGCGGCAGCTGCTGAACGCCAAGCTGATTACCCAGAGAAAGTTCGACAATCTGACCAAGGCCGAGAGAG
GCGGCCTGAGCGAACTGGATAAGGCCGGCTTCATCAAGAGACAGCTGGTGGAAACCCGGCAGATCACAAA
GCACGTGGCACAGATCCTGGACTCCCGGATGAACACTAAGTACGACGAGAATGACAAGCTGATCCGGGAA
GTGAAAGTGATCACCCTGAAGTCCAAGCTGGTGTCCGATTTCCGGAAGGATTTCCAGTTTTACAAAGTGC
GCGAGATCAACAACTACCACCACGCCCACGACGCCTACCTGAACGCCGTCGTGGGAACCGCCCTGATCAA
AAAGTACCCTAAGCTGGAAAGCGAGTTCGTGTACGGCGACTACAAGGTGTACGACGTGCGGAAGATGATC
GCCAAGAGCGAGCAGGAAATCGGCAAGGCTACCGCCAAGTACTTCTTCTACAGCAACATCATGAACTTTT
TCAAGACCGAGATTACCCTGGCCAACGGCGAGATCCGGAAGCGGCCTCTGATCGAGACAAACGGCGAAAC
CGGGGAGATCGTGTGGGATAAGGGCCGGGATTTTGCCACCGTGCGGAAAGTGCTGAGCATGCCCCAAGTG
AATATCGTGAAAAAGACCGAGGTGCAGACAGGCGGCTTCAGCAAAGAGTCTATCCTGCCCAAGAGGAACA
GCGATAAGCTGATCGCCAGAAAGAAGGACTGGGACCCTAAGAAGTACGGCGGCTTCGACAGCCCCACCGT
GGCCTATTCTGTGCTGGTGGTGGCCAAAGTGGAAAAGGGCAAGTCCAAGAAACTGAAGAGTGTGAAAGAG
CTGCTGGGGATCACCATCATGGAAAGAAGCAGCTTCGAGAAGAATCCCATCGACTTTCTGGAAGCCAAGG
GCTACAAAGAAGTGAAAAAGGACCTGATCATCAAGCTGCCTAAGTACTCCCTGTTCGAGCTGGAAAACGG
CCGGAAGAGAATGCTGGCCTCTGCCGGCGAACTGCAGAAGGGAAACGAACTGGCCCTGCCCTCCAAATAT
GTGAACTTCCTGTACCTGGCCAGCCACTATGAGAAGCTGAAGGGCTCCCCCGAGGATAATGAGCAGAAAC
AGCTGTTTGTGGAACAGCACAAGCACTACCTGGACGAGATCATCGAGCAGATCAGCGAGTTCTCCAAGAG
AGTGATCCTGGCCGACGCTAATCTGGACAAAGTGCTGTCCGCCTACAACAAGCACCGGGATAAGCCCATC
AGAGAGCAGGCCGAGAATATCATCCACCTGTTTACCCTGACCAATCTGGGAGCCCCTGCCGCCTTCAAGT
ACTTTGACACCACCATCGACCGGAAGAGGTACACCAGCACCAAAGAGGTGCTGGACGCCACCCTGATCCA
CCAGAGCATCACCGGCCTGTACGAGACACGGATCGACCTGTCTCAGCTGGGAGGCGACAGCCCCAAGAAG
AAGAGAAAGGTGGAGGCCAGCCTCGAGTGCGAAAGCGGCGGGCCGGCCGACGCCCTTGACGATTTTGACT
TAGACATGCTCCCAGCCGATGCCCTTGACGACTTTGACCTTGATATGCTGCCTGCTGACGCTCTTGACGA
TTTTGACCTTGACATGCTCCCCGGGTCACTACCCAGCGCTAGCGTCGAGTGCGAAAGCGGCGGGCCGGCC
GACGCCCTTGACGATTTTGACTTAGACATGCTCCCAGCCGATGCCCTTGACGACTTTGACCTTGATATGC
TGCCTGCTGACGCTCTTGACGATTTTGACCTTGACATGCTCCCCGGGTCACTACCCAGCGCTAGCGTCGA
GTGCGAAAGCGGCGGGCCGGCCGACGCCCTTGACGATTTTGACTTAGACATGCTCCCAGCCGATGCCCTT
GACGACTTTGACCTTGATATGCTGCCTGCTGACGCTCTTGACGATTTTGACCTTGACATGCTCCCCGGGT
CACTACCCAGCGCTAGCGTCGAGTGCGAAAGCGGCGGGCCGGCCGACGCCCTTGACGATTTTGACTTAGA
CATGCTCCCAGCCGATGCCCTTGACGACTTTGACCTTGATATGCTGCCTGCTGACGCTCTTGACGATTTT
GACCTTGACATGCTCCCCGGGTCACTACCCAGCGCTAGCGTCGAGTTCGAAGGCAGCGGCGGGATTTTCA
AACCAGAAGAACTACGACAGGCACTGATGCCAACTTTGGAGGCACTTTACCGTCAGGATCCAGAATCCCT
TCCCTTTCGTCAACCTGTGGACCCTCAGCTTTTAGGAATCCCTGATTACTTTGATATTGTGAAGAGCCCC
ATGGATCTTTCTACCATTAAGAGGAAGTTAGACACTGGACAGTATCAGGAGCCCTGGCAGTATGTCGATG
ATATTTGGCTTATGTTCAATAATGCCTGGTTATATAACCGGAAAACATCACGGGTATACAAATACTGCTC
CAAGCTCTCTGAGGTCTTTGAACAAGAAATTGACCCAGTGATGCAAAGCCTTGGATACTGTTGTGGCAGA
AAGTTGGAGTTCTCTCCACAGACACTGTGTTGCTACGGCAAACAGTTGTGCACAATACCTCGTGATGCCA
CTTATTACAGTTACCAGAACAGGTATCATTTCTGTGAGAAGTGTTTCAATGAGATCCAAGGGGAGAGCGT
TTCTTTGGGGGATGACCCTTCCCAGCCTCAAACTACAATAAATAAAGAACAATTTTCCAAGAGAAAAAAT
GACACACTGGATCCTGAACTGTTTGTTGAATGTACAGAGTGCGGAAGAAAGATGCATCAGATCTGTGTCC
TTCACCATGAGATCATCTGGCCTGCTGGATTCGTCTGTGATGGCTGTTTAAAGAAAAGTGCACGAACTAG
GAAAGAAAATAAGTTTTCTGCTAAAAGGTTGCCATCTACCAGACTTGGCACCTTTCTAGAGAATCGTGTG
AATGACTTTCTGAGGCGACAGAATCACCCTGAGTCAGGAGAGGTCACTGTTAGAGTAGTTCATGCTTCTG
ACAAAACCGTGGAAGTAAAACCAGGCATGAAAGCAAGGTTTGTGGACAGTGGAGAGATGGCAGAATCCTT
TCCATACCGAACCAAAGCCCTCTTTGCCTTTGAAGAAATTGATGGTGTTGACCTGTGCTTCTTTGGCATG
CATGTTCAAGAGTATGGCTCTGACTGCCCTCCACCCAACCAGAGGAGAGTATACATATCTTACCTCGATA
GTGTTCATTTCTTCCGTCCTAAATGCTTGAGGACTGCAGTCTATCATGAAATCCTAATTGGATATTTAGA
ATATGTCAAGAAATTAGGTTACACAACAGGGCATATTTGGGCATGTCCACCAAGTGAGGGAGATGATTAT
ATCTTCCATTGCCATCCTCCTGACCAGAAGATACCCAAGCCCAAGCGACTGCAGGAATGGTACAAAAAAA
TGCTTGACAAGGCTGTATCAGAGCGTATTGTCCATGACTACAAGGATATTTTTAAACAAGCTACTGAAGA
TAGATTAACAAGTGCAAAGGAATTGCCTTATTTCGAGGGTGATTTCTGGCCCAATGTTCTGGAAGAAAGC
ATTAAGGAACTGGAACAGGAGGAAGAAGAGAGAAAACGAGAGGAAAACACCAGCAATGAAAGCACAGATG
TGACCAAGGGAGACAGCAAAAATGCTAAAAAGAAGAATAATAAGAAAACCAGCAAAAATAAGAGCAGCCT
GAGTAGGGGCAACAAGAAGAAACCCGGGATGCCCAATGTATCTAACGACCTCTCACAGAAACTATATGCC
ACCATGGAGAAGCATAAAGAGGTCTTCTTTGTGATCCGCCTCATTGCTGGCCCTGCTGCCAACTCCCTGC
CTCCCATTGTTGATCCTGATCCTCTCATCCCCTGCGATCTGATGGATGGTCGGGATGCGTTTCTCACGCT
GGCAAGGGACAAGCACCTGGAGTTCTCTTCACTCCGAAGAGCCCAGTGGTCCACCATGTGCATGCTGGTG
GAGCTGCACACGCAGAGCCAGGACGTCGACACTAGCGTCGACGGCTCCGGAGAGGGCAGAGGAAGTCTGC
TAACATGCGGTGACGTCGAGGAGAATCCTGGCCCAATCGATATGGTGAGCAAGGGCGAGGAGCTGTTCAC
CGGGGTGGTGCCCATCCTGGTCGAGCTGGACGGCGACGTAAACGGCCACAAGTTCAGCGTGTCCGGCGAG
GGCGAGGGCGATGCCACCTACGGCAAGCTGACCCTGAAGTTCATCTGCACCACCGGCAAGCTGCCCGTGC
CCTGGCCCACCCTCGTGACCACCCTGACCTACGGCGTGCAGTGCTTCAGCCGCTACCCCGACCACATGAA
GCAGCACGACTTCTTCAAGTCCGCCATGCCCGAAGGCTACGTCCAGGAGCGCACCATCTTCTTCAAGGAC
GACGGCAACTACAAGACCCGCGCCGAGGTGAAGTTCGAGGGCGACACCCTGGTGAACCGCATCGAGCTGA
AGGGCATCGACTTCAAGGAGGACGGCAACATCCTGGGGCACAAGCTGGAGTACAACTACAACAGCCACAA
CGTCTATATCATGGCCGACAAGCAGAAGAACGGCATCAAGGTGAACTTCAAGATCCGCCACAACATCGAG
GACGGCAGCGTGCAGCTCGCCGACCACTACCAGCAGAACACCCCCATCGGCGACGGCCCCGTGCTGCTGC
CCGACAACCACTACCTGAGCACCCAGTCCGCCCTGAGCAAAGACCCCAACGAGAAGCGCGATCACATGGT
CCTGCTGGAGTTCGTGACCGCCGCCGGGATCACTCTCGGCATGGACGAGCTGTACAAGTAATTTAAAGAA
TTCCGCCCCCCCCCCCTCTCCCTCCCCCCCCCCTAACGTTACTGGCCGAAGCCGCTTGGAATAAGGCCGG
TGTGCGTTTGTCTATATGTTATTTTCCACCATATTGCCGTCTTTTGGCAATGTGAGGGCCCGGAAACCTG
GCCCTGTCTTCTTGACGAGCATTCCTAGGGGTCTTTCCCCTCTCGCCAAAGGAATGCAAGGTCTGTTGAA
TGTCGTGAAGGAAGCAGTTCCTCTGGAAGCTTCTTGAAGACAAACAACGTCTGTAGCGACCCTTTGCAGG
CAGCGGAACCCCCCACCTGGCGACAGGTGCCTCTGCGGCCAAAAGCCACGTGTATAAGATACACCTGCAA
AGGCGGCACAACCCCAGTGCCACGTTGTGAGTTGGATAGTTGTGGAAAGAGTCAAATGGCTCTCCTCAAG
CGTATTCAACAAGGGGCTGAAGGATGCCCAGAAGGTACCCCATTGTATGGGATCTGATCTGGGGCCTCGG
TGCACATGCTTTACATGTGTTTAGTCGAGGTTAAAAAAACGTCTAGGCCCCCCGAACCACGGGGACGTGG
TTTTCCTTTGAAAAACACGATGATAAGCTTGCCACAACCATGGCTGAACAAGATGGATTGCACGCAGGTT
CTCCGGCCGCTTGGGTGGAGAGGCTATTCGGCTATGACTGGGCACAACAGACAATCGGCTGCTCTGATGC
CGCCGTGTTCCGGCTGTCAGCGCAGGGGCGCCCGGTTCTTTTTGTCAAGACCGACCTGTCCGGTGCCCTG
AATGAACTGCAGGACGAGGCAGCGCGGCTATCGTGGCTGGCCACGACGGGCGTTCCTTGCGCAGCTGTGC
TCGACGTTGTCACTGAAGCGGGAAGGGACTGGCTGCTATTGGGCGAAGTGCCGGGGCAGGATCTCCTGTC
ATCTCACCTTGCTCCTGCCGAGAAAGTATCCATCATGGCTGATGCAATGCGGCGGCTGCATACGCTTGAT
CCGGCTACCTGCCCATTCGACCACCAAGCGAAACATCGCATCGAGCGAGCACGTACTCGGATGGAAGCCG
GTCTTGTCGATCAGGATGATCTGGACGAAGAGCATCAGGGGCTCGCGCCAGCCGAACTGTTCGCCAGGCT
CAAGGCGCGCATGCCCGACGGCGAGGATCTCGTCGTGACCCATGGCGATGCCTGCTTGCCGAATATCATG
GTGGAAAATGGCCGCTTTTCTGGATTCATCGACTGTGGCCGGCTGGGTGTGGCGGACCGCTATCAGGACA
TAGCGTTGGCTACCCGTGATATTGCTGAAGAGCTTGGCGGCGAATGGGCTGACCGCTTCCTCGTGCTTTA
CGGTATCGCCGCTCCCGATTCGCAGCGCATCGCCTTCTATCGCCTTCTTGACGAGTTCTTCTGAGCGGGA
TCGGCTAGAGTCGACCCGGACGGGACGCTCCTGCGCCTGATACAGAACGAATTGCTTGCAGGCATCTCAT
GAGTGTGTCTTCCCGTTTTCCGCCTGAGGTCACTGCGTGGATGGAGCGCTGGCGCCTGCTGCGCGACGGC
GAGCTGCTCACCACCCACTCGAGGGCTGCAGCGCTGCAGAGGCCGAGTGCAGAACTGCTCCAAAGGGACC
TCAAGGCTTTCCGAGGGACACTAGGCTGACTCCATCGAGCCAGTGTAGAGATAAGCTTATCGATGATCTA
GAGCTCGCTGATCAGCCTCGACTGTGCCTTCTAGTTGCCAGCCATCTGTTGTTTGCCCCTCCCCCGTGCC
TTCCTTGACCCTGGAAGGTGCCACTCCCACTGTCCTTTCCTAATAAAATGAGGAAATTGCATCGCATTGT
CTGAGTAGGTGTCATTCTATTCTGGGGGGTGGGGTGGGGCAGGACAGCAAGGGGGAGGATTGGGAAGACA
ATAGCAGGCATGCTGGGGATGCGGTGGGCTCTATGGCTTCTGAGGCGGAAAGAACCTGCAGCCCAAGCTT
GGCGTAATCATGGTCATAGCTGTTTCCTGTGTGAAATTGTTATCCGCTCACAATTCCACACAACATACGA
GCCGGAAGCATAAAGTGTAAAGCCTGGGGTGCCTAATGAGTGAGCTAACTCACATTAATTGCGTTGCGCT
CACTGCCCGCTTTCCAGTCGGGAAACCTGTCGTGCCAGCGGATCCCATAGTGACTGGATATGTTGTGTTT
TACAGTATTATGTAGTCTGTTTTTTATGCAAAATCTAATTTAATATATTGATATTTATATCATTTTACGT
TTCTCGTTCAGCTTTTTTGTACAAACTTGTGCTAGCATTCTAGTTGATATCTATAACAAGAAAATATATA
TATAATAAGTTATCACGTAAGTAGAACATGAAATAACAATATAATTATCGTATGAGTTAAATCTTAAAAG
TCACGTAAAAGATAATCATGCGTCATTTTGACTCACGCGGTCGTTATAGTTCAAAATCAGTGACACTTAC
CGCATTGACAAGCACGCCTCACGGGAGCTCCAAGCGGCGACTGAGATGTCCTAAATGCACAGCGACGGAT
TCGCGCTATTTAGAAAGAGAGAGCAATATTTCAAGAATGCATGCGTCAATTTTACGCAGACTATCTTTCT
AGGGTTAATCTAGAATGGCGCGCCCCAATTCGCCCTATAGTGAGTCGTATTACGCGCGCTCACTGGCCGT
CGTTTTACAACGTCGTGACTGGGAAAACCCTGGCGTTACCCAACTTAATCGCCTTGCAGCACATCCCCCT
TTCGCCAGCTGGCGTAATAGCGAAGAGGCCCGCACCGATCGCCCTTCCCAACAGTTGCGCAGCCTGAATG
GCGAATGGG
[124 nt withheld, positions 12120-12243]
C
[91 nt withheld, positions 12245-12335]
A
[49 nt withheld, positions 12337-12385]
CCTTTGACGTTGGAGTCCACGTTCTTT
[37 nt withheld, positions 12413-12449]
ACCCTATCTCGGTCTATTCTTTTGATTTATAAGGGATTTTGCCGATTTCGGCCTATTGGTTAAAAAATGA
GCTGATTTAACAAAAATTTAACGCGAATTTTAACAAAATATTAACGCTTACAATTTAGGTGGCACTTTTC
GGGGAAATGTGCGCGGAACCCCTATTTGTTTATTTTTCTAAATACATTCAAATATGTATCCGCTCATGAG
ACAATAACCCTGATAAATGCTTCAATAATATTGAAAAAGGAAGAGTATGAGTATTCAACATTTCCGTGTC
GCCCTTATTCCCTTTTTTGCGGCATTTTGCCTTCCTGTTTTTGCTCACCCAGAAACGCTGGTGAAAGTAA
AAGATGCTGAAGATCAGTTGGGTGCACGAGTGGGTTACATCGAACTGGATCTCAACAGCGGTAAGATCCT
TGAGAGTTTTCGCCCCGAAGAACGTTTTCCAATGATGAGCACTTTTAAAGTTCTGCTATGTGGCGCGGTA
TTATCCCGTATTGACGCCGGGCAAGAGCAACTCGGTCGCCGCATACACTATTCTCAGAATGACTTGGTTG
AGTACTCACCAGTCACAGAAAAGCATCTTACGGATGGCATGACAGTAAGAGAATTATGCAGTGCTGCCAT
AACCATGAGTGATAACACTGCGGCCAACTTACTTCTGACAACGATCGGAGGACCGAAGGAGCTAACCGCT
TTTTTGCACAACATGGGGGATCATGTAACTCGCCTTGATCGTTGGGAACCGGAGCTGAATGAAGCCATAC
CAAACGACGAGCGTGACACCACGATGCCTGTAGCAATGGCAACAACGTTGCGCAAACTATTAACTGGCGA
ACTACTTACTCTAGCTTCCCGGCAACAATTAATAGACTGGATGGAGGCGGATAAAGTTGCAGGACCACTT
CTGCGCTCGGCCCTTCCGGCTGGCTGGTTTATTGCTGATAAATCTGGAGCCGGTGAGCGTGGGTCTCGCG
GTATCATTGCAGCACTGGGGCCAGATGGTAAGCCCTCCCGTATCGTAGTTATCTACACGACGGGGAGTCA
GGCAACTATGGATGAACGAAATAGACAGATCGCTGAGATAGGTGCCTCACTGATTAAGCATTGGTAACTG
TCAGACCAAGTTTACTCATATATACTTTAGATTGATTTAAAACTTCATTTTTAATTTAAAAGGATCTAGG
TGAAGATCCTTTTTGATAATCTCATGACCAAAATCCCTTAACGTGAGTTTTCGTTCCACTGAGCGTCAGA
CCCCGTAGAAAAGATCAAAGGATCTTCTTGAGATCCTTTTTTTCTGCGCGTAATCTGCTGCTTGCAAACA
AAAAAACCACCGCTACCAGCGGTGGTTTGTTTGCCGGATCAAGAGCTACCAACTCTTTTTCCGAAGGTAA
CTGGCTTCAGCAGAGCGCAGATACCAAATACTGTTCTTCTAGTGTAGCCGTAGTTAGGCCACCACTTCAA
GAACTCTGTAGCACCGCCTACATACCTCGCTCTGCTAATCCTGTTACCAGTGGCTGCTGCCAGTGGCGAT
AAGTCGTGTCTTACCGGGTTGGACTCAAGACGATAGTTACCGGATAAGGCGCAGCGGTCGGGCTGAACGG
GGGGTTCGTGCACACAGCCCAGCTTGGAGCGAACGACCTACACCGAACTGAGATACCTACAGCGTGAGCT
ATGAGAAAGCGCCACGCTTCCCGAAGGGAGAAAGGCGGACAGGTATCCGGTAAGCGGCAGGGTCGGAACA
GGAGAGCGCACGAGGGAGCTTCCAGGGGGAAACGCCTGGTATCTTTATAGTCCTGTCGGGTTTCGCCACC
TCTGACTTGAGCGTCGATTTTTGTGATGCTCGTCAGGGGGGCGGAGCCTATGGAAAAACGCCAGCAACGC
GGCCTTTTTACGGTTCCTGGCCTTTTGCTGGCCTTTTGCTCACATGTTCTTTCCTGCGTTATCCCCTGAT
TCTGTGGATAACCGTATTACCGCCTTTGAGTGAGCTGATACCGCTCGCCGCAGCCGAACGACCGAGCGCA
GCGAGTCAGTGAGCGAGGAAGCGGAAGAGCGCCCAATACGCAAACCGCCTCTCCCCGCGCGTTGGCCGAT
TCATTAATGCAGCTGGCACGACAGGTTTCCCGACTGGAAAGCGGGCAGTGAGCGCAACGCAAT
Features (pLannotate 1.2.2; 35 found; start..end, strand, type, name):
      1..22      +  protein_bind   CAP binding site: CAP binding activates transcription in the presence of cAMP. E. coli catabolite activator protein
     37..67      +  promoter       lac promoter: promoter for the E. coli lac operon
     71..93      +  protein_bind   lac operator (fragment): The lac repressor binds to the lac operator to inhibit transcription in E. coli. This inhibition can be relieved by adding lactose or isopropyl-β-D-thiogalactopyranoside (IPTG). lac repressor encoded by lacI
    136..154     +  promoter       T3 promoter: promoter for bacteriophage T3 RNA polymerase
    449..547     +  CDS            tetR (fragment): TETR2_ECOLX - Experimental evidence at protein level: Swiss-Prot protein existence level 1. TetR is the repressor of the tetracycline resistance element; its N-terminal region forms a helix-turn-helix structure and binds DNA. Binding of tetracycline to TetR reduces the repressor affinity for the tetracycline resistance gene (tetA) promoter operator sites. From Escherichia coli.
    557..667     +  CDS            VP48: 3 tandem repeats of the minimal activation domain of herpes simplex virus VP16 (Cheng et al., 2013)
    704..1018    +  promoter       tight TRE promoter: Tet-responsive promoter PTight, consisting of seven tet operator sequences followed by the minimal CMV promoter
   1133..1167    +  LTR            3' LTR (ΔU3) (fragment): self-inactivating 3' long terminal repeat (LTR) from Moloney murine leukemia virus
   1170..1210    +  intron         β-globin intron (fragment): intron from rabbit β-globin gene
   1277..1752    +  CDS            ecDHFR (fragment): E. coli dihydrofolate reductase; folA
   1778..1805    +  CDS            3xHA (fragment): three tandem HA epitope tags
   1838..5938    +  CDS            Cas9: Cas9 (Csn1) endonuclease from the Streptococcus pyogenes Type II CRISPR/Cas system generates RNA-guided double strand breaks in DNA
   5999..6109    +  CDS            VP48: 3 tandem repeats of the minimal activation domain of herpes simplex virus VP16 (Cheng et al., 2013)
   6161..6271    +  CDS            VP48: 3 tandem repeats of the minimal activation domain of herpes simplex virus VP16 (Cheng et al., 2013)
   6323..6433    +  CDS            VP48: 3 tandem repeats of the minimal activation domain of herpes simplex virus VP16 (Cheng et al., 2013)
   6485..6595    +  CDS            VP48: 3 tandem repeats of the minimal activation domain of herpes simplex virus VP16 (Cheng et al., 2013)
   6644..8494    +  CDS            p300 core: catalytic histone acetyltransferase core of the human E1A-associated protein p300 (Delvecchio et al., 2013); EP300
   8582..9301    +  CDS            EGFP: the original enhanced GFP (Yang et al., 1996) mammalian codon-optimized
   9434..9896    +  misc_feature   IRES: internal ribosome entry site (IRES) of the encephalomyocarditis virus (EMCV)
   9915..10704   +  CDS            NeoR/KanR (fragment): aminoglycoside phosphotransferase from Tn5; aph(3')-II (or nptII); confers resistance to neomycin, kanamycin, and G418 (Geneticin®)
  10711..10779   +  CDS            ble (fragment): BLE_KLEPN - Experimental evidence at protein level: Swiss-Prot protein existence level 1. Binding protein with a strong affinity to the bleomycin family of antibiotics. Binds to CL990; an antimitotic-antibiotic compound. From Klebsiella pneumoniae.
  10875..10946   +  CDS            Mos (fragment): MOS_MOUSE - Experimental evidence at transcript level: Swiss-Prot protein existence level 2. From Mus musculus (Mouse).
  11012..11236   +  polyA_signal   bGH poly(A) signal: bovine growth hormone polyadenylation signal
  11305..11327   -  protein_bind   lac operator (fragment): The lac repressor binds to the lac operator to inhibit transcription in E. coli. This inhibition can be relieved by adding lactose or isopropyl-β-D-thiogalactopyranoside (IPTG). lac repressor encoded by lacI
  11331..11361   -  promoter       lac promoter: promoter for the E. coli lac operon
  11376..11397   -  protein_bind   CAP binding site: CAP binding activates transcription in the presence of cAMP. E. coli catabolite activator protein
  11410..11449   -  CDS            lacI (fragment): lac repressor; lacI; The lac repressor binds to the lac operator to inhibit transcription in E. coli. This inhibition can be relieved by adding lactose or isopropyl-β-D-thiogalactopyranoside (IPTG).
  11456..11580   -  protein_bind   attR1: mutant version of attR; recombination site for the Gateway® LR reaction LR Clonase™
  11934..11952   -  promoter       T7 promoter: promoter for bacteriophage T7 RNA polymerase
  11960..12115   +  CDS            lacZα (fragment): LacZα fragment of β-galactosidase; lacZ fragment
  12120..12548   +  rep_origin     f1 ori (sequence partly withheld): f1 bacteriophage origin of replication; arrow indicates direction of (+) strand synthesis
  12601..12705   +  promoter       AmpR promoter: bla
  12706..13566   +  CDS            AmpR: β-lactamase; bla; confers resistance to ampicillin, carbenicillin, and related antibiotics
  13737..14325   +  rep_origin     ori: high-copy-number ColE1/pMB1/pBR322/pUC origin of replication
  14508..14600   +  CDS            lacI (fragment): lac repressor; lacI; The lac repressor binds to the lac operator to inhibit transcription in E. coli. This inhibition can be relieved by adding lactose or isopropyl-β-D-thiogalactopyranoside (IPTG).
