[The description below was written by a language model from this plasmid's Addgene catalogue record and pLannotate feature annotations shown in this document.]
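Description:
PB-tight-DDdCas9VPP300-T2A-GFP-IRES-Neo is a 14.6 kb piggyBac transposon plasmid for mammalian expression of a doubly inducible CRISPR activator. It is propagated in E. coli as a high-copy plasmid with a ColE1/pUC-type origin and ampicillin resistance, and it also carries an f1 origin. The automated annotation does not pick out the piggyBac terminal repeats, so their positions are not documented in the feature table. By design, such a vector is co-delivered with a transposase to integrate the cassette stably into the host genome.

The payload is a single transcription unit driven by the TRE-tight promoter (seven tet operators upstream of a minimal CMV promoter) and terminated by a bGH polyadenylation signal. It therefore needs a tetracycline-controlled transactivator and doxycycline for transcription. Only short tetR and VP16-like fragments are annotated upstream of the promoter, so the record does not show a complete transactivator on this plasmid. The open reading frame begins with an E. coli DHFR-derived destabilisation domain, which marks the protein for degradation unless trimethoprim is present. An HA tag sequence follows, then Streptococcus pyogenes Cas9 carrying the D10A and H840A mutations that abolish nuclease activity. Four tandem VP48 blocks (together VP192) and the catalytic histone acetyltransferase core of human p300 are fused downstream as activation modules. According to the catalogue entry, a T2A peptide links EGFP as a co-translated reporter. An EMCV IRES then drives the neomycin resistance gene for G418 selection of stable integrants.

With separately supplied guide RNAs, the construct allows drug-controlled activation of endogenous genes. The associated work applied such activators to reprogramming human cells to pluripotency.
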