Addgene plasmid #102891: PB-tight-DDdCas9VPP300-T2A-GFP-IRES-Neo
Purpose: PiggyBac construct with doxycyline inducible TRE-tight promoter expression of TMP inducible DDdCas9VP192-P300core activator followed by T2A-EGFP as a reporter and IRES-Neo as selection
Depositing lab: Timo Otonkoski. Publication: Human pluripotent reprogramming with CRISPR activators. Weltner J, Balboa D, Katayama S, Bespalov M, Krjutskov K, Jouhilahti EM, Trokovic R, Kere J, Otonkoski T. Nat Commun. 2018 Jul 6;9(1):2643. doi: 10.1038/s41467-018-05067-x. PubMed 29980666.
Backbone
  Vector backbone: PB-tight
  Vector type: Mammalian Expression, CRISPR
  Selectable markers: Neomycin (select with G418)
Growth in bacteria
  Bacterial resistance: Ampicillin, 100 μg/mL
  Growth temperature: 37°C
  Growth strain: DH5alpha
  Copy number: High Copy
Gene/Insert
  Gene/Insert name: DDdCas9VP192-P300-T2A-GFP-IRES-Neo
  Mutation: D10A, H840A
  Promoter: TRE-tight
  Cloning method: Restriction Enzyme; 5′ cloning site unknown (unknown if destroyed); 3′ cloning site unknown (unknown if destroyed)
  Sequencing primers: 5′ unknown
Terms and licenses: Academic/Nonprofit Terms; Industry Terms: Not Available to Industry
How to cite: PB-tight-DDdCas9VPP300-T2A-GFP-IRES-Neo was a gift from Timo Otonkoski (Addgene plasmid # 102891 ; http://n2t.net/addgene:102891 ; RRID:Addgene_102891)
